Addgene plasmid #114455: pIAGO-pegA1
Purpose: Expression of PegA glycosyltansferase in streptomycetes
Depositing lab: Patrick Caffrey. Depositing organization: University College Dublin. Publication: Versatility of enzymes catalyzing late steps in polyene 67-121C biosynthesis. Stephens N, Rawlings B, Caffrey P. Biosci Biotechnol Biochem. 2013;77(4):880-3. doi: 10.1271/bbb.120961. Epub 2013 Apr 7. PubMed 23563553.
Backbone
  Vector backbone: pIAGO
  Vector type: Bacterial Expression
  Selectable markers: Thiostrepton for streptomycete hosts
Growth in bacteria
  Bacterial resistance: Ampicillin, 100 μg/mL
  Growth temperature: 30°C
  Growth strain: DH5alpha
  Copy number: High Copy
Gene/Insert
  Gene/Insert name: pegA
  Promoter: ermE
  Cloning method: Restriction Enzyme; 5′ cloning site Bgl II (destroyed during cloning); 3′ cloning site HindIII (not destroyed)
  Sequencing primers: 5′ 5_ ATGCGAGTGTCCGTTCGAGTG 3_; 3′ 5_ GTTAGCTCACTCATTAGGCAC 3_
Terms and licenses: Academic/Nonprofit Terms; Industry Terms: Not Available to Industry
How to cite: pIAGO-pegA1 was a gift from Patrick Caffrey (Addgene plasmid # 114455 ; http://n2t.net/addgene:114455 ; RRID:Addgene_114455)
