[The description below was written by a language model from this plasmid's Addgene catalogue record and pLannotate feature annotations shown in this document.]
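Description:
pIAGO-pegA1 is an 8,946 nt E. coli–Streptomyces shuttle plasmid built on the pIAGO backbone for expressing the PegA glycosyltransferase in streptomycete hosts. In E. coli it replicates from a high-copy ColE1/pUC-type origin and is selected with ampicillin through the bla gene and its native promoter. In Streptomyces, replication depends on functions derived from the Streptomyces lividans plasmid pIJ101: a full-length rep gene, which is essential for autonomous replication of that plasmid, is present. Only fragments of the pIJ101 transfer-related genes korA and kilB are annotated beside it, along with a small predicted open reading frame. Selection in the actinomycete host uses thiostrepton, conferred by the tsnR (tsr) resistance gene from Streptomyces azureus.

The insert, pegA, was cloned by restriction digestion, with the 5′ BglII site destroyed and the 3′ HindIII site retained, and it is driven by the ermE promoter, a promoter from Saccharopolyspora erythraea widely used for expression in actinomycetes. The automated annotation does not label either pegA or the promoter. However, a short eryC1 fragment from S. erythraea is annotated at the edge of a large unannotated stretch of roughly 1.8 kb, which is consistent with the ermE promoter region and the expected location of the insert; this placement is an inference rather than something the feature table states. Remnants of a pUC-style cloning region (lacZα fragment, lac promoter and operator, CAP site, lacI fragments) and short rop and bom fragments are vector leftovers. The associated work concerns enzymes acting late in biosynthesis of the polyene 67-121C, so the plasmid serves to supply PegA activity in Streptomyces strains for studying or engineering polyene glycosylation.
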