Features (pLannotate 1.2.2; 17 found; start..end, strand, type, name):
     95..130     +  CDS            rop (fragment): Rop protein, which maintains plasmids at low copy number; rop
    232..331     +  misc_feature   bom (fragment): basis of mobility region from pBR322
    337..494     -  CDS            lacZα (fragment): LacZα fragment of β-galactosidase; lacZ fragment
    504..599     -  CDS            eryC1 (fragment): ERBS_SACEN - Also known as eryCI. Protein inferred from homology: Swiss-Prot protein existence level 3. Sensor protein that transfers the signal of environmental stimuli to the regulatory region of target genes to activate or repress transcription of erythromycin biosynthesis genes. From Saccharopolyspora erythraea (strain ATCC 11635 / DSM 40517 / JCM 4748 / NBRC 13426 / NCIMB 8594 / NRRL 2338).
   2371..2387    -  protein_bind   lac operator: The lac repressor binds to the lac operator to inhibit transcription in E. coli. This inhibition can be relieved by adding lactose or isopropyl-β-D-thiogalactopyranoside (IPTG). lac repressor encoded by lacI
   2395..2425    -  promoter       lac promoter: promoter for the E. coli lac operon
   2440..2461    -  protein_bind   CAP binding site: CAP binding activates transcription in the presence of cAMP. E. coli catabolite activator protein
   2474..2512    -  CDS            lacI (fragment): lac repressor; lacI; The lac repressor binds to the lac operator to inhibit transcription in E. coli. This inhibition can be relieved by adding lactose or isopropyl-β-D-thiogalactopyranoside (IPTG).
   2866..3672    -  CDS            tsnR: TSNR_STRAJ - Also known as tsr From Streptomyces azureus.
   3868..3975    -  CDS            korA (fragment): KORA_STRLI - Protein predicted: Swiss-Prot protein existence level 4. Controls plasmid transfer and prevents the lethal effects of the tra/kilA gene. Repressor for the transcription of certain pIJ101 promoters, including those the from kilA and kilB loci. From Streptomyces lividans.
   3970..4065    +  CDS            kilB (fragment): KILB_STRLI - Protein predicted: Swiss-Prot protein existence level 4. Involved in plasmid transfer. From Streptomyces lividans.
   4112..4279    +  CDS            Y6KD_STRLI: Protein predicted: Swiss-Prot protein existence level 4. From Streptomyces lividans.
   4911..6278    +  CDS            rep: REP_STRLI - Protein inferred from homology: Swiss-Prot protein existence level 3. Essential for the autonomous replication of the plasmid pIJ101. From Streptomyces lividans.
   6986..7039    -  CDS            lacI (fragment): lac repressor; lacI; The lac repressor binds to the lac operator to inhibit transcription in E. coli. This inhibition can be relieved by adding lactose or isopropyl-β-D-thiogalactopyranoside (IPTG).
   7222..7810    -  rep_origin     ori: high-copy-number ColE1/pMB1/pBR322/pUC origin of replication
   7981..8841    -  CDS            AmpR: β-lactamase; bla; confers resistance to ampicillin, carbenicillin, and related antibiotics
   8842..8946    -  promoter       AmpR promoter: bla
>Addgene plasmid #114455 | pIAGO-pegA1 | addgene full sequence | sequence record 226624 | Addgene NGS Result
CACATTTCCCCGAAAAGTGCCACCTGACGTCTAAGAAACCATTATTATCATGACATTAACCTATAAAAAT
AGGCGTATCACGAGGCCCTTTCGTCTCGCGCGTTTCGGTGATGACGGTGAAAACCTCTGACACATGCAGC
TCCCGGAGACGGTCACAGCTTGTCTGTAAGCGGATGCCGGGAGCAGACAAGCCCGTCAGGGCGCGTCAGC
GGGTGTTGGCGGGTGTCGGGGCTGGCTTAACTATGCGGCATCAGAGCAGATTGTACTGAGAGTGCACCAT
ATGCGGTGTGAAATACCGCACAGATGCGTAAGGAGAAAATACCGCATCAGGCGCCATTCGCCATTCAGGC
TGCGCAACTGTTGGGAAGGGCGATCGGTGCGGGCCTCTTCGCTATTACGCCAGCTGGCGAAAGGGGGATG
TGCTGCAAGGCGATTAAGTTGGGTAACGCCAGGGTTTTCCCAGTCACGACGTTGTAAAACGACGGCCAGT
GAATTCGAGCTCGGTACCAGCCCGACCCGAGCACGCGCCGGCACGCCTGGTCGATGTCGGACCGGAGTTC
GAGGTACGCGGCTTGCAGGTCCAGGAAGGGGACGTCCATGCGAGTGTCCGTTCGAGTGGCGGCTTGCGCC
CGATGCTAGTCGCGGTTGATCGGCGATCGCAGGTGCACGCGGTCGATCTTGACGGCTGGCGAGAGGTGCG
GGGAGGATCTGACCGACGCGGTCCACACGTGGCACCGCGATGCTGTTGTGGGCACAATCGTGCCGGTTGG
TAGGATCTGCTAAGGAAATTCGGCACCGATCGGTCGCAGGATCGGTGCGGGTGTCCTTGCAGGGCACCGG
CAAACGCCCGAGCGTAGGAGACGAGATGACATCGCATCGTCCCATCCTGTTCTGTTGCACCCACTCCACC
GGACAGGCCACGTCCAGCCTGGTTTTGGCCGGCGAGTTCGCCGCCCGCGGCGTCAAGAACCTGTGGTTTG
CGTCCGACGACAACCACCGTGCGGCGGTCGCCGGGCTGAGCGGGGCGAGCGAGGTCGGCTTCGTCTCGAC
GGGTCCGGTCAATCCCCGTGTGGCGCCGACCATGTGGGACGACGAGACGTATCGCAGCATCACCCAGCGG
TCCCGGTGGAAAGGCAATCGAGCACGGCTGCGCCAGCTCATGGACCCGGTGCACCACGCCGACCGGTTCC
GCCAGCTGGACGCGGCGGTGCAGCGGATCCAGCCAGCCCTCATGGTGATCAACAACCTCTGTATCCACGG
CATCCAGGTGGCGATGAAGCGGGGTGTGCCGTATGTCATCACCGGATCGTCGCTGGCCAGCGACATCTGG
CAGTTCGATCTGCCGGACGACTACCCGGTGCCGTACTCCGGCCTGCCCCGGCGGATGAACCTGCGGCAGC
GGATCGGCAATCGGCTCTTCCGCCACCGCAACCTGCTGTCCATGCTGGATCCGGCACTGCTCAGGACGGT
TGGCGCCATGCTGAAGGCCACCGACGAGCTGGGCCTGGACCGCCGCCAGCTGCAGCAGCGCGCCTGGATG
GAGGAGGCGGAGCTGGTGCTCTGCTTCTCGGTGTTCGGCCTGGACTATCCCTTCCCCCACCCGCCCAAGT
TGCAGATGGTCGGCGCGATGGTCCCGCCGCTGCCGCAGAACCCGGTGCCTGGCGAGACCGACCGGTGGCT
GGATGCACATCCGTCGGTGGTCTTCATCGCCTTCGGCACTATCACCCGGCTCACCAAGGCGGAGGTGCGG
GCGGTGGTCGACGTGGCCCGGCGGCTGGGCGAGCGGCACCACGTGCTGTGGAAGTTGCCCCGTGAGCAGC
AGCGGTTCCTGCCTCCCGCCGCGGAGCTGCCCGCCAACCTTCGCGTGGAGGACTGGTTGCCCTCTCAATA
CGACGTGCTCGCCCACTCGAACGTCCGGGTGTTCTTCGGCCACGGCGGCAACAACAGCTTCCACGAGGGG
ATCTACTTCGGAAAGCCGTCACTAGTGCGGCCCCTGTGGTTTGACTGCCTGGACCACGCCGTTCGGGCCG
TGGACAGCGGCGTAGGGCTCAGTGTCGCGCCGGGCACCATGGACCCGGCAGAGATCCACAGCAAGCTCAC
CGCGCTTCTGGACGACACGTCGTTCCGCGCGCGGGCCGAGCACTTCGCCCAGATTCAGCACGAGGCCGGC
GGGGTACGCCGGGCCGCCGACCTCATTCTGCGCTGCGCGGCGGTGACGAGCGCCGGCCAGGACGAGCAGC
CGGCGGTCCAGCGGTGATCTGCAGCCGGGTGCCGCCGCTCGGCTGACGGCGTCGTCGGCGGCGGCCTTCC
GTCCGGCTGACGTGCCTTAAGCTTGGCGTAATCATGGTCATAGCTGTTTCCTGTGTGAAATTGTTATCCG
CTCACAATTCCACACAACATACGAGCCGGAAGCATAAAGTGTAAAGCCTGGGGTGCCTAATGAGTGAGCT
AACTCACATTAATTGCGTTGCGCTCACTGCCCGCTTTCCAGTCGGGAAACCTGTCGTGCCAGGGACCGGC
GCCACACCGGCTTGCGCCGGCTCACGGTCTCGGACGGCGCGAAGCCTTCGCAAGTACCTTCGTGACTACC
CGGTGGACGCGTTCTCCATGCTCAAGGGGATGCGCAAGGCGATGGAACTCATCGGCTACCCGCCGACGTC
CACGAGCGTTTTCACAGTCGAGGCGATCGCGGAAGGCGTCAGCGCCATCGAGTCGTTCAAGGGCGTCGGC
CGCGCCTTCGAGGAGTGCCCGCCCGGACCACGACCGTTGACCTCGATATGTCAGTGGTGATCGCTGCCGT
GTGAGGTGATCATCACTGACGAATCGAGGTCGAGGAACCGAGCGTCCGAGGAACAGAGGCGCTTATCGGT
TGGCCGCGAGATTCCTGTCGATCCTCTCGTGCAGCGCGATTCCGAGGGAAACGGAAACGTTGAGAGACTC
GGTCTGGCTCATCATGGGGATGGAAACCGAGGCGGAAGACGCCTCCTCGAACAGGTCGGAAGGCCCACCC
TTTTCGCTGCCGAACAGCAAGGCCAGCCGATCCGGATTGTCCCCGAGTTCCTTCACGGAAATGTCGCCAT
CCGCCTTGAGCGTCATCAGCTGCATACCGCTGTCCCGAATGAAGGCGATGGCCTCCTCGCGACCGGAGAG
AACGACGGGAAGGGAGAAGACGTAACCTCGGCTGGCCCTTTGGAGACGCCGGTCCGCGATGCTGGTGATG
TCACTGTCGACCAGGATGATCCCCGACGCTCCGAGCGCGAGCGACGTGCGTACTATCGCGCCGATGTTCC
CGACGATCTTCACCCCGTCGAGAACGACGACGTCCCCACGCCGGCTCGCGATATCGCCGAACCTGGCCGG
GCGAGGGACGCGGGCGATGCCGAATGTCTTGGCCTTCCGCTCCCCCTTGAACAACTGGTTGACGATCGAG
GAGTCGATGAGGCGGACCGGTATGTTCTGCCGCCCGCACAGATCCAGCAACTCAGATGGAAAAGGACTGC
TGTCGCTGCCGTAGACCTCGATGAACTCCACCCCGGCCGCGATGCTGTGCATGAGGGGCTCGACGTCCTC
GATCAACGTTGTCTTTATGTTGGATCGCGACGGCTTGGTGACATCGATGATCCGCTGCACCGCGGGATCG
GACGGATTTGCGATGGTGTCCAACTCAGTCATGGTCGTCCTACCGGCTGCTGTGTTCAGTGACGCGATTC
CTGGGGTGTGACACCCTACGCGACGATGGCGGATGGCTGCCCTGACCGGCAATCACCAACGCAAGGGGAA
GTCGTCGCTCTCTGGCAAAGCTCCCCGCTCTTCCCCGTCCGGGACCCGCGCGGTCGATCCCCGCATATGA
AGTATTCGCCTTGATCAGTCCCGGTGGACGCGCCAGCGGCCCGCCGGAGCGACGGACTCCCCGACCTCGA
TCGTGTCGCCCTGAGCGTCCACGTAGACGTTGCGTGAGAGCAGGACTGGGCCGCCGCCGACCGCACCGCC
CTCACCACCGACCGCGACCGCGCCATGGCCGCCGCCGACGGCCTGGTCGCCGCCGCCGCCCGCCGGTTCG
GCGCCTGACCCGACCAACCCCCGCGGGCCCCCACCCACCAGGAGACCGACCATGACCGACTTCGACGGAC
GCCTGACCGAGGGGACCGTGAACCTGGTCCAGGACCCCAACGGCGGTGGCTGGTCCGCCCACTGCGCTGA
GCCCGGTTGCGACTGGGCCGACTTCGCCGGACCGCTCGGCTTCCAGGGCCTCGTGGCCATCGCTCGCCGA
CACACGCACTGACCGCACGTCAAAGCCCCGCCGGATCACCGGCGGGGCTCTCTTCGGCCCTCCAAGTCAC
ACCAGCCCCAAGGGGCGTCGGGAGTGGCGGAGGGAACCTCTGGCCCGATTGGTGCCAGGATTCCCACCAG
ACCAAAGAGCAACGGGCCGGACTTCGCACCTCCGACCCGTCCGCTCCCAGACTCGCGCCCCTTAGCCGGG
CGAGACAGGAACGTTGCTCGTGCCCAGAGTACGGAGCGATGCCGAGGCATTGCCAGATCGGCCCGCCGGG
CCCCGCTGCCACTGCGGGACCGCAATTGCCCACACACCGGGCAAACGGCCGCGTATCTACTGCTCAGACC
GCTGCCGGATGGCAGCGAAGCGGGCGATCGCGCGTGTGACGCGAGATGCCGCCCGAGGCAAAAGCGAACA
CCTTGGGAAAGAAACAACAGAGTTTCCCGCACCCCTCCGACCTGCGGTTTCTCCGGACGGGGTGGATGGG
GAGAGCCCGAGAGGCGACAGCCTCTCGGAAGTAGGAAGCACGTCGCGGAGCGACGCTGCCCGACTGCGGA
AAGCCGCCCGGTACAGCCGCCGCCGGACGCTGTGGCGGATCAGCGGGGACGCCGCGTGCAAGGGCTGCGG
CCGCGCCCTGATGGACCCTGCCTCCGGCGTGATCGTCGCCCAGACGGCGGCCGGAACGTCCGTGGTCCTG
GGCCTGATGCGGTGCGGGCGGATCTGGCTCTGCCCGGTCTGCGCCGCCACGATCCGGCACAAGCGGGCCG
AGGAGATCACCGCCGCCGTGGTCGAGTGGATCAAGCGCGGGGGGACCGCCTACCTGGTCACCTTCACGGC
CCGCCATGGGCACACGGACCGGCTCGCGGACCTCATGGACGCCCTCCAGGGCACCCGGAAGACGCCGGAC
AGCCCCCGGCGGCCGGGCGCCTACCAGCGACTGATCACGGGCGGCACGTGGGCCGGACGCCGGGCCAAGG
ACGGGCACCGGGCCGCCGACCGCGAGGGCATCCGAGACCGGATCGGGTACGTCGGCATGATCCGCGCGAC
CGAAGTCACCGTGGGGCAGATCAACGGCTGGCACCCGCACATCCACGCGATCGTCCTGGTCGGCGGCCGG
ACCGAGGGGGAGCGGTCCGCGAAGCAGATCGTCGCCACCTTCGAGCCGACCGGCGCCGCGCTCGACGAGT
GGCAGGGGCACTGGCGGTCCGTGTGGACCGCCGCCCTGCGCAAGGTCAACCCCGCCTTCACGCCCGACGA
CCGGCACGGCGTCGACTTCAAGCGGCTGGAGACCGAGCGCGACGCCAACGACCTCGCCGAGTACATCGCC
AAGACCCAGGACGGGAAGGCGCCCGCCCTCGAACTCGCCCGCGCCGACCTCAAGACGGCGACCGGCGGGA
ACGTCGCCCCGTTCGAACTCCTCGGACGGATCGGGGACCTGACCGGCGGCATGACCGAGGACGACGCCGC
CGGGGTCGGCTCGCTGGAGTGGAACCTCTCGCGCTGGCACGAGTACGAGCGGGCAACCCGGGGACGCCGG
GCCATCGAATGGACCCGCTACCTGCGGCAGATGCTCGGGCTCGACGGCGGCGACACCGAGGCCGACGACC
TCGATCTGCTCCTGGCGGCCGACGCCGACGGCGGGGAGCTGCGGGCCGGGGTCGCCGTGACCGAGGACGG
ATGGCACGCGGTCACCCGCCGCGCCCTCGACCTCGAGGCGACCCGGGCCGCCGAAGGCAAGGACGGCAAC
GAGGATTCGGCGGCCGTGGGCGAACGGGTGCGGGAGGTCCTGGCGCTGGCCGACGCGGCCGACACAGTGG
TGGTGCTCACGGCGGGGGAGGTGGCCGAGGCGTACGCCGACATGCTCGCCGCCCTCGCCCAGCGCCGCGA
GGAAGCAACTGCACGCCGACGGCGAGAGCAGGACGACGACCAGGACGACGACGCCGACGACCGCCAGGAG
CGGGCCGCCCGGCACATCGCCCGGCTCGCAAGTGGGCCCACTTCGCACTAACTCGCTCCCCCCCGCCGTA
CGTCATCCCGGTGACGTACGGCGGGGGTCGGTGACGTACGCGGCGACGGCGGCCGGGGTCGAAGCCGCGG
GAGTAATCCTGGGATTACTCGCCCGGGGTCGGCCCCGCCGGCACTTCGTGCAGGCGGTACCTCGCGCCCG
ACTCGCCTCGCTACGAGACGTGCCGCGTACGGTCGTCGGCCATGAGCACCACCACCCCCAGGGACGCCGA
CGGCGCGAAGCTCTGCGCCTGGTGCGGCTCGGAGATCAAGCAATCCGGCGTCGGCCGGAGCCGGGACTAC
TGCCGCCGCTCCTGCCGCCAGCGGGCGTACGAGGCCCGGCGCCAGCGCGAGGCGATCGTGTCCGCCGTGG
CGTCGGCAGTCGCTCGCCGAGATACGTCACGTGACGAAATGCAGCAGCCTTCCATTCCGTCACGTGACGA
AACTCGGGCCGCAGGTCAGAGCACGGTTCCGCCCGCTCCGTCGTGGCCGTAGTACGAGACGTCGGTGACC
GTTGCCCTGACCGCGCCGACGGAGTCCTCGCCGGTGAGGCGGAGTTGTTCCGGACGGAGCAGGACCGTGC
CGGCGCGCAGGCCGCCGGGCGGAGCGGCGAGGGGCACCGTGCCCAAGGCGGTCCGGGCCGTGTCGCCGGA
GTCGACGTCGACGGTGCCGGGGAGCAGGACGGCGTCGCCGACGAAGCCGGCGACCCTGCATTAATGAATC
GGCCAACGCGCGGGGAGAGGCGGTTTGCGTATTGGGCGCTCTTCCGCTTCCTCGCTCACTGACTCGCTGC
GCTCGGTCGTTCGGCTGCGGCGAGCGGTATCAGCTCACTCAAAGGCGGTAATACGGTTATCCACAGAATC
AGGGGATAACGCAGGAAAGAACATGTGAGCAAAAGGCCAGCAAAAGGCCAGGAACCGTAAAAAGGCCGCG
TTGCTGGCGTTTTTCCATAGGCTCCGCCCCCCTGACGAGCATCACAAAAATCGACGCTCAAGTCAGAGGT
GGCGAAACCCGACAGGACTATAAAGATACCAGGCGTTTCCCCCTGGAAGCTCCCTCGTGCGCTCTCCTGT
TCCGACCCTGCCGCTTACCGGATACCTGTCCGCCTTTCTCCCTTCGGGAAGCGTGGCGCTTTCTCATAGC
TCACGCTGTAGGTATCTCAGTTCGGTGTAGGTCGTTCGCTCCAAGCTGGGCTGTGTGCACGAACCCCCCG
TTCAGCCCGACCGCTGCGCCTTATCCGGTAACTATCGTCTTGAGTCCAACCCGGTAAGACACGACTTATC
GCCACTGGCAGCAGCCACTGGTAACAGGATTAGCAGAGCGAGGTATGTAGGCGGTGCTACAGAGTTCTTG
AAGTGGTGGCCTAACTACGGCTACACTAGAAGAACAGTATTTGGTATCTGCGCTCTGCTGAAGCCAGTTA
CCTTCGGAAAAAGAGTTGGTAGCTCTTGATCCGGCAAACAAACCACCGCTGGTAGCGGTGGTTTTTTTGT
TTGCAAGCAGCAGATTACGCGCAGAAAAAAAGGATCTCAAGAAGATCCTTTGATCTTTTCTACGGGGTCT
GACGCTCAGTGGAACGAAAACTCACGTTAAGGGATTTTGGTCATGAGATTATCAAAAAGGATCTTCACCT
AGATCCTTTTAAATTAAAAATGAAGTTTTAAATCAATCTAAAGTATATATGAGTAAACTTGGTCTGACAG
TTACCAATGCTTAATCAGTGAGGCACCTATCTCAGCGATCTGTCTATTTCGTTCATCCATAGTTGCCTGA
CTCCCCGTCGTGTAGATAACTACGATACGGGAGGGCTTACCATCTGGCCCCAGTGCTGCAATGATACCGC
GAGACCCACGCTCACCGGCTCCAGATTTATCAGCAATAAACCAGCCAGCCGGAAGGGCCGAGCGCAGAAG
TGGTCCTGCAACTTTATCCGCCTCCATCCAGTCTATTAATTGTTGCCGGGAAGCTAGAGTAAGTAGTTCG
CCAGTTAATAGTTTGCGCAACGTTGTTGCCATTGCTACAGGCATCGTGGTGTCACGCTCGTCGTTTGGTA
TGGCTTCATTCAGCTCCGGTTCCCAACGATCAAGGCGAGTTACATGATCCCCCATGTTGTGCAAAAAAGC
GGTTAGCTCCTTCGGTCCTCCGATCGTTGTCAGAAGTAAGTTGGCCGCAGTGTTATCACTCATGGTTATG
GCAGCACTGCATAATTCTCTTACTGTCATGCCATCCGTAAGATGCTTTTCTGTGACTGGTGAGTACTCAA
CCAAGTCATTCTGAGAATAGTGTATGCGGCGACCGAGTTGCTCTTGCCCGGCGTCAATACGGGATAATAC
CGCGCCACATAGCAGAACTTTAAAAGTGCTCATCATTGGAAAACGTTCTTCGGGGCGAAAACTCTCAAGG
ATCTTACCGCTGTTGAGATCCAGTTCGATGTAACCCACTCGTGCACCCAACTGATCTTCAGCATCTTTTA
CTTTCACCAGCGTTTCTGGGTGAGCAAAAACAGGAAGGCAAAATGCCGCAAAAAAGGGAATAAGGGCGAC
ACGGAAATGTTGAATACTCATACTCTTCCTTTTTCAATATTATTGAAGCATTTATCAGGGTTATTGTCTC
ATGAGCGGATACATATTTGAATGTATTTAGAAAAATAAACAAATAGGGGTTCCGCG
