>Addgene plasmid #114455 | pIAGO-pegA1 | depositor partial sequence | sequence record 216026 | PegA gene, GenBank accession KC292379
GATCTGCTAAGGAAATTCGGCACCGATCGGTCGCAGGATCGGTGCGGGTGTCCTTGCAGGGCACCGGCAA
ACGCCCGAGCGTAGGAGACGAGATGACATCGCATCGTCCCATCCTGTTCTGTTGCACCCACTCCACCGGA
CAGGCCACGTCCAGCCTGGTTTTGGCCGGCGAGTTCGCCGCCCGCGGCGTCAAGAACCTGTGGTTTGCGT
CCGACGACAACCACCGTGCGGCGGTCGCCGGGCTGAGCGGGGCGAGCGAGGTCGGCTTCGTCTCGACGGG
TCCGGTCAATCCCCGTGTGGCGCCGACCATGTGGGACGACGAGACGTATCGCAGCATCACCCAGCGGTCC
CGGTGGAAAGGCAATCGAGCACGGCTGCGCCAGCTCATGGACCCGGTGCACCACGCCGACCGGTTCCGCC
AGCTGGACGCGGCGGTGCAGCGGATCCAGCCAGCCCTCATGGTGATCAACAACCTCTGTATCCACGGCAT
CCAGGTGGCGATGAAGCGGGGTGTGCCGTATGTCATCACCGGATCGTCGCTGGCCAGCGACATCTGGCAG
TTCGATCTGCCGGACGACTACCCGGTGCCGTACTCCGGCCTGCCCCGGCGGATGAACCTGCGGCAGCGGA
TCGGCAATCGGCTCTTCCGCCACCGCAACCTGCTGTCCATGCTGGATCCGGCACTGCTCAGGACGGTTGG
CGCCATGCTGAAGGCCACCGACGAGCTGGGCCTGGACCGCCGCCAGCTGCAGCAGCGCGCCTGGATGGAG
GAGGCGGAGCTGGTGCTCTGCTTCTCGGTGTTCGGCCTGGACTATCCCTTCCCCCACCCGCCCAAGTTGC
AGATGGTCGGCGCGATGGTCCCGCCGCTGCCGCAGAACCCGGTGCCTGGCGAGACCGACCGGTGGCTGGA
TGCACATCCGTCGGTGGTCTTCATCGCCTTCGGCACTATCACCCGGCTCACCAAGGCGGAGGTGCGGGCG
GTGGTCGACGTGGCCCGGCGGCTGGGCGAGCGGCACCACGTGCTGTGGAAGTTGCCCCGTGAGCAGCAGC
GGTTCCTGCCTCCCGCCGCGGAGCTGCCCGCCAACCTTCGCGTGGAGGACTGGTTGCCCTCTCAATACGA
CGTGCTCGCCCACTCGAACGTCCGGGTGTTCTTCGGCCACGGCGGCAACAACAGCTTCCACGAGGGGATC
TACTTCGGAAAGCCGTCACTAGTGCGGCCCCTGTGGTTTGACTGCCTGGACCACGCCGTTCGGGCCGTGG
ACAGCGGCGTAGGGCTCAGTGTCGCGCCGGGCACCATGGACCCGGCAGAGATCCACAGCAAGCTCACCGC
GCTTCTGGACGACACGTCGTTCCGCGCGCGGGCCGAGCACTTCGCCCAGATTCAGCACGAGGCCGGCGGG
GTACGCCGGGCCGCCGACCTCATTCTGCGCTGCGCGGCGGTGACGAGCGCCGGCCAGGACGAGCAGCCGG
CGGTCCAGCGGTGATCTGCAGCCGGGTGCCGCCGCTCGGCTGACGGCGTCGTCGGCGGCGGCCTTCCGTC
CGGCTGACGTGCCTTAAGCTT
